>Addgene plasmid #36898 | USP37 | depositor partial sequence | sequence record 46127 | insert
CTGAAGATACATGGTCCTATCAGAATTCGAAGTATGCAGACTGGGATTACAAAGTGGAAAGAAGGATCCT
TTGAAATTGTAGAAAAAGAGAATAAAGTCAGCCTAGTAGTTCACTACAATACTGGAGGAATTCCAAGGAT
ATTTCAGCTAAGTCATAACATTAAAAATGTGGTGCTTCGACCCAGTGGAGCGAAACAAAGCCGCCTAATG
TTAACTCTGCAAGATAACAGCTTCTTGTCTATTGACAAAGTACCAAGTAAGGATGCAGAGGAAATGAGGT
TGTTTCTAGATGCAGTCCATCAAAACAGACTTCCTGCAGCCATGAAACCG
