>Addgene plasmid #36898 | USP37 | addgene partial sequence | sequence record 46782 | T7 5'-TAATACGACTCACTATAGGG-3'
AATATTTTGTTTACTTTAAGAAGGAGATATACCATGGGCAGCAGCCATCATCATCATCATCACAGCAGCG
GCCTGGTTCCGCGTGGTAGTCTGAAGATACATGGTCCTATCAGAATTCGAAGTATGCAGACTGGGATTAC
AAAGTGGAAAGAAGGATCCTTTGAAATTGTAGAAAAAGAGAATAAAGTCAGCCTAGTAGTTCACTACAAT
ACTGGAGGAATTCCAAGGATATTTCAGCTAAGTCATAACATTAAAAATGTGGTGCTTCGACCCAGTGGAG
CGAAACAAAGCCGCCTAATGTTAACTCTGCAAGATAACAGCTTCTTGTCTATTGACAAAGTACCAAGTAA
GGATGCAGAGGAAATGAGGTTGTTTCTAGATGCAGTCCATCAAAACAGACTTCCTGCAGCCATGAAACCG
TGATGACGAAGCTTGCGGCCGCACTCGAGCACCACCACCACCACCACTGAGATCCGGCTGCTAACAAAGC
CCGAAAGGAAGCTGAGTTGGCTGCTGCCACCGCTGAGCAATAACTAGCATAACCCCTTGGGGCCTCTAAA
CGGGTCTTGAGGGGTTTTTTGCTGAAAGGAGGAACTATATCCGGATTGGCGAATGGG
[124 nt withheld, positions 618-741]
C
[92 nt withheld, positions 743-834]
A
[46 nt withheld, positions 836-881]
TCGCCCTTTTGACGTTGGAGTCCACGTTCTTT
[33 nt withheld, positions 914-946]
