>Addgene plasmid #36898 | USP37 | addgene partial sequence | sequence record 47832 | T7-term
TTCGGGCTTGGTTAGCAGCCGGAATCTCAGTGGTGGTGGTGGTGGTGCTCGAGTGCGGCCGCAAGCTTCG
TCATCACGGTTTCATGGCTGCAGGAAGTCTGTTTTGATGGACTGCATCTAGAAACAACCTCATTTCCTCT
GCATCCTTACTTGGTACTTTGTCAATAGACAAGAAGCTGTTATCTTGCAGAGTTAACATTAGGCGGCTTT
GTTTCGCTCCACTGGGTCGAAGCACCACATTTTTAATGTTATGACTTAGCTGAAATATCCTTGGAATTCC
TCCAGTATTGTAGTGAACTACTAGGCTGACTTTATTCTCTTTTTCTACAATTTCAAAGGATCCTTCTTTC
CACTTTGTAATCCCAGTCTGCATACTTCGAATTCTGATAGGACCATGTATCTTCAGACTACCACGCGGAA
CCAGGCCGCTGCTGTGATGATGATGATGATGGCTGCTGCCCATGGTATATCTCCTTCTTAAAGTTAAACA
AAATTATTTCTAGAGGGGAATTGTTATCCGCTCACAATTCCCCTATAGTGAGTCGTATTAATTTCGCGGG
ATCGAGATCTCGATCCTCTACGCCGGACGCATCGTGGCCGGCATCACCGGCGCCACAGGTGCGGTTGCTG
GCGCCTATATCGCCGACATCACCGATGGGGAAGATCGGGCTCGCCACTTCGGGCTCATGAGCGCTTGTTT
CGGCGTGGGTATGGTGGCAGGCCCCGTGGCCGGGGGACTGTTGGGCGCCATCTCCTTGCATGCACCATTC
CTTGCGGCGGCGGTGCTCAACGGCCTCAACCTACTACTGGGCTGCTTCCTAATGCAGGAGTCGCATAAGG
GGAGAGCGTCGAGATCCCGGACACCATCGAATGGCGCAAAACCTTTCGCGGTATGGCATGATAGCGCCCG
GAAAAAAAGTCAATTCAGTGTGATGGACAGACTACAGCCA
