[The description below was written by a language model from this plasmid's Addgene catalogue record.]
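Description:
USP37 is a bacterial expression plasmid built on the pET28a-LIC backbone, a derivative of the pET28 series adapted for ligation-independent cloning. It is selected with kanamycin and is recorded as low copy. The total size is listed as about 7.7 kb. The stated backbone size of roughly 7.3 kb presumably includes a stuffer that is displaced during LIC cloning, though the record does not say this. No feature table is supplied, so the promoter, origin of replication and other regulatory elements are not explicitly listed. The recommended sequencing primers (T7 and T7-term) are consistent with the usual pET design, in which the insert sits between a T7 promoter and T7 terminator and is expressed in hosts that supply T7 RNA polymerase.

The insert is a short fragment, listed as 330 bp, of human USP37 (ubiquitin specific peptidase 37). It covers only amino acid residues 4–125, which the record annotates as the pleckstrin homology domain, so the construct does not encode the full-length deubiquitinase or its catalytic region. The listed insert size is slightly smaller than a 122-residue span would imply, a discrepancy the record does not explain. The fragment is fused at its N-terminus to a His tag followed by a thrombin cleavage site, which allows purification by immobilised metal affinity chromatography and subsequent removal of the tag.

The stated purpose is recombinant production of this domain in bacteria for structure determination, and the depositor links the construct to a deposited crystal structure. It suits structural, biophysical or binding studies of the isolated N-terminal domain of USP37, but not assays of enzymatic activity.
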