Addgene plasmid #36898: USP37
Purpose: Bacterial expression for structure determination; may not be full ORF
Depositing lab: Cheryl Arrowsmith. Depositing organization: University of Toronto.
Backbone
  Vector backbone: pET28a-LIC (Addgene plasmid 26094)
  Backbone manufacturer: SGC
  Backbone size w/o insert (bp): 7328
  Total vector size (bp): 7658
  Vector type: Bacterial Expression
Growth in bacteria
  Bacterial resistance: Kanamycin, 50 μg/mL
  Growth temperature: 37°C
  Growth strain: DH5alpha
  Copy number: Low Copy
Gene/Insert
  Gene/Insert name: USP37 (alt names: PDB: 3U12; ubiquitin specific peptidase 37, pleckstrin homology domain)
  Species: H. sapiens (human)
  Insert size (bp): 330
  Mutation: contains amino acid residues 4-125 only
  Entrez Gene: USP37
  Tag / fusion protein: His tag with thrombin cleavage (N terminal on insert)
  Cloning method: Ligation Independent Cloning
  Sequencing primers: 5′ T7; 3′ T7-term
Terms and licenses: Academic/Nonprofit Terms; Industry Terms: Not Available to Industry
Depositor comments: PDB: 3U12. http://www.thesgc.org/structures/3U12/
How to cite: USP37 was a gift from Cheryl Arrowsmith (Addgene plasmid # 36898 ; http://n2t.net/addgene:36898 ; RRID:Addgene_36898)
